>Addgene plasmid #238281 | pRK5_mCherry-P2AT2A-EGFP-BRD4-NUT | addgene full sequence | sequence record 474571 | Addgene NGS Result
TTCGAGCTCGCCCGACATTGATTATTGACTAGTTATTAATAGTAATCAATTACGGGGTCATTAGTTCATA
GCCCATATATGGAGTTCCGCGTTACATAACTTACGGTAAATGGCCCGCCTGGCTGACCGCCCAACGACCC
CCGCCCATTGACGTCAATAATGACGTATGTTCCCATAGTAACGCCAATAGGGACTTTCCATTGACGTCAA
TGGGTGGAGTATTTACGGTAAACTGCCCACTTGGCAGTACATCAAGTGTATCATATGCCAAGTACGCCCC
CTATTGACGTCAATGACGGTAAATGGCCCGCCTGGCATTATGCCCAGTACATGACCTTATGGGACTTTCC
TACTTGGCAGTACATCTACGTATTAGTCATCGCTATTACCATGGTGATGCGGTTTTGGCAGTACATCAAT
GGGCGTGGATAGCGGTTTGACTCACGGGGATTTCCAAGTCTCCACCCCATTGACGTCAATGGGAGTTTGT
TTTGGCACCAAAATCAACGGGACTTTCCAAAATGTCGTAACAACTCCGCCCCATTGACGCAAATGGGCGG
TAGGCGTGTACGGTGGGAGGTCTATATAAGCAGAGCTCGTTTAGTGAACCGTCAGATCGCCTGGAGACGC
CATCCACGCTGTTTTGACCTCCATAGAAGACACCGGGACCGATCCAGCCTCCGCGGCCGGGAACGGTGCA
TTGGAACGCGGATTCCCCGTGCCAAGAGTGACGTAAGTACCGCCTATAGAGTCTATAGGCCCACCCCCTT
GGCTTCGTTAGAACGCGGCTACAATTAATACATAACCTTATGTATCATACACATACGATTTAGGTGACAC
TATAGAATAACATCCACTTTGCCTTTCTCTCCACAGGTGTCCACTCCCAGGTCCAACTGCACCTCGGTTC
TATCGATTGAATTCGTACCGGTGCCACCATGGTTTCCAAAGGAGAGGAGGATAATATGGCTATAATTAAA
GAGTTTATGCGGTTCAAGGTGCATATGGAGGGATCTGTGAACGGTCACGAGTTCGAAATCGAGGGCGAAG
GCGAGGGGCGACCCTATGAAGGGACACAGACGGCCAAACTGAAGGTGACCAAGGGTGGCCCCCTGCCTTT
CGCCTGGGACATCCTGTCACCCCAGTTTATGTACGGCTCTAAGGCTTACGTTAAGCACCCTGCCGATATT
CCGGACTACTTGAAACTGAGCTTCCCTGAAGGGTTCAAGTGGGAACGGGTAATGAATTTTGAGGATGGCG
GTGTAGTCACAGTTACCCAGGACAGCTCTCTTCAGGACGGAGAATTTATCTATAAGGTTAAACTTCGGGG
CACTAACTTCCCATCAGACGGCCCCGTGATGCAGAAGAAAACTATGGGCTGGGAAGCCAGCTCAGAACGC
ATGTATCCCGAGGACGGAGCACTGAAGGGAGAAATCAAGCAGCGACTCAAGCTGAAGGATGGGGGACATT
ATGATGCTGAGGTCAAAACCACCTATAAGGCCAAGAAACCCGTTCAGCTTCCTGGGGCATACAACGTGAA
TATCAAACTGGATATTACATCCCATAACGAAGACTATACCATCGTGGAACAGTACGAGCGGGCCGAGGGC
AGACATAGCACAGGGGGCATGGATGAATTGTACAAGGGAAGCGGAGCTACTAACTTCAGCCTGCTGAAGC
AGGCTGGAGACGTGGAGGAGAACCCTGGACCTGGAAGCGGAGAGGGCAGAGGAAGTCTTCTAACATGCGG
TGACGTGGAGGAGAATCCCGGCCCAATGGTGAGCAAGGGCGAGGAGCTGTTCACCGGGGTGGTGCCCATC
CTGGTCGAGCTGGACGGCGACGTAAACGGCCACAAGTTCAGCGTGTCCGGCGAGGGCGAGGGCGATGCCA
CCTACGGCAAGCTGACCCTGAAGTTCATCTGCACCACCGGCAAGCTGCCCGTGCCCTGGCCCACCCTCGT
GACCACCCTGACCTACGGCGTGCAGTGCTTCAGCCGCTACCCCGACCACATGAAGCAGCACGACTTCTTC
AAGTCCGCCATGCCCGAAGGCTACGTCCAGGAGCGCACCATCTTCTTCAAGGACGACGGCAACTACAAGA
CCCGCGCCGAGGTGAAGTTCGAGGGCGACACCCTGGTGAACCGCATCGAGCTGAAGGGCATCGACTTCAA
GGAGGACGGCAACATCCTGGGGCACAAGCTGGAGTACAACTACAACAGCCACAACGTCTATATCATGGCC
GACAAGCAGAAGAACGGCATCAAGGTGAACTTCAAGATCCGCCACAACATCGAGGACGGCAGCGTGCAGC
TCGCCGACCACTACCAGCAGAACACCCCCATCGGCGACGGCCCCGTGCTGCTGCCCGACAACCACTACCT
GAGCACCCAGTCCGCCCTGAGCAAAGACCCCAACGAGAAGCGCGATCACATGGTCCTGCTGGAGTTCGTG
ACCGCCGCCGGGATCACTCTCGGCATGGACGAGCTGTACAAGATGTCTGCGGAGAGCGGCCCTGGGACGA
GATTGAGAAATCTGCCAGTAATGGGGGATGGACTAGAAACTTCCCAAATGTCTACAACACAGGCCCAGGC
CCAACCCCAGCCAGCCAACGCAGCCAGCACCAACCCCCCGCCCCCAGAGACCTCCAACCCTAACAAGCCC
AAGAGGCAG
[300 nt withheld, positions 2670-2969]
AAAATAAATGAGCTACCCACAGAAGAAACCGAGATCATGATAGTCCAGGCAAAAGGAAGAGGACGTGGGA
GGAAAGAAACAGGGACAGCAAAACCTGGCGTTTCCACGGTACCAAACACAACTCAAGCATCGACTCCTCC
GCAGACCCAGACCCCTCAGCCGAATCCTCCTCCTGTGCAGGCCACGCCTCACCCCTTCCCTGCCGTCACC
CCGGACCTCATCGTCCAGACCCCTGTCATGACAGTGGTGCCTCCCCAGCCACTGCAGACCCCCCCGCCAG
TGCCCCCCCAGCCACAACCCCCACCCGCTCCAGCTCCCCAGCCCGTACAGAGCCACCCACCCATCATCGC
GGCCACCCCACAGCCTGTGAAGACAAAGAAGGGAGTGAAGAGGAAAGCAGACACCACCACCCCCACCACC
ATTGACCCCATTCACGAGCCACCCTCGCTGCCCCCGGAGCCCAAGACCACCAAGCTGGGCCAGCGGCGGG
AGAGCAGCCGGCCTGTGAAACCTCCAAAGAAGGACGTGCCCGACTCTCAGCAGCACCCAGCACCAGAGAA
GAGCAGCAAGGTCTCGGAGCAGCTCAAGTGCTGCAGCGGCATCCTCAAGGAGATGTTTGCCAAGAAGCAC
GCCGCCTACGCCTGGCCCTTCTACAAGCCTGTGGACGTGGAGGCACTGGGCCTACACGACTACTGTGACA
TCATCAAGCACCCCATGGACATGAGCACAATCAAGTCTAAACTGGAGGCCCGTGAGTACCGTGATGCTCA
GGAGTTTGGTGCTGACGTCCGATTGATGTTCTCCAACTGCTATAAGTACAACCCTCCTGACCATGAGGTG
GTGGCCATGGCCCGCAAGCTCCAGGATGTGTTCGAAATGCGCTTTGCCAAGATGCCGGACGAGCCTGAGG
AGCCAGTGGTGGCCGTGTCCTCCCCGGCAGTGCCCCCTCCCACCAAGGTTGTGGCCCCGCCCTCATCCAG
CGACAGCAGCAGCGATAGCTCCTCGGACAGTGACAGTTCGACTGATGACTCTGAGGAGGAGCGAGCCCAG
CGGCTGGCTGAGCTCCAGGAGCAGCTCAAAGCCGTGCACGAGCAGCTTGCAGCCCTCTCTCAGCCCCAGC
AGAACAAACCAAAGAAAAAGGAGAAAGACAAGAAGGAAAAGAAAAAAGAAAAGCACAAAAGGAAAGAGGA
AGTGGAAGAGAATAAAAAAAGCAAAGCCAAGGAACCTCCTCCTAAAAAGACGAAGAAAAATAATAGCAGC
AACAGCAATGTGAGCAAGAAGGAGCCAGCGCCCATGAAGAGCAAGCCCCCTCCCACGTATGAG
[249 nt withheld, positions 4293-4541]
GAGAAAGTTGATGTGATTGCCGGCTCCTCCAAGATGAAGGGCTTCTCGTCCTCAGAGTCGGAGAGCTCCA
GTGAGTCCAGCTCCTCTGACAGCGAAGACTCCGAAACAGCATCTGCATTGCCGGGACCGGATATGAGCAT
GAAACCTAGTGCCGCCCTGTCTCCATCCCCTGCACTTCCCTTTCTCCCACCAACTTCTGACCCACCAGAC
CACCCACCCAGGGAGCCACCTCCACAGCCCATCATGCCTTCAGTATTCTCTCCAGACAACCCTCTGATGC
TCTCTGCTTTCCCCAGCTCACTGTTGGTGACAGGGGACGGGGGCCCTTGCCTCAGTGGGGCTGGGGCTGG
CAAGGTCATTGTCAAAGTCAAGACAGAAGGGGGGTCAGCTGAGCCCTCTCAAACTCAGAACTTTATCCTT
ACTCAGACTGCCCTCAATTCGACTGCCCCGGGCACTCCCTGTGGAGGCCTTGAGGGTCCTGCACCTCCAT
TTGTGACAGCATCTAATGTGAAGACCATTCTGCCCTCTAAGGCTGTTGGTGTCAGCCAGGAGGGTCCTCC
AGGCCTTCCGCCTCAGCCTCCACCACCAGTTGCTCAACTGGTCCCCATTGTGCCCCTGGAAAAAGCTTGG
CCAGGGCCACATGGGACAACCGGGGAAGGAGGTCCTGTGGCCACTCTATCCAAGCCTTCCCTAGGTGACC
GCTCCAAAATTTCCAAGGACGTTTATGAGAACTTCCGTCAGTGGCAGCGTTACAAAGCCTTGGCCCGGAG
GCACCTATCCCAGAGTCCTGACACAGAAGCTCTTTCCTGTTTTCTTATCCCAGTGCTTCGTTCCCTGGCC
CGGCTGAAGCCCACTATGACCCTGGAGGAGGGACTGCCATTGGCTGTGCAGGAGTGGGAGCACACCAGCA
ACTTTGACCGGATGATCTTTTATGAGATGGCAGAAAGGTTCATGGAGTTTGAGGCTGAGGAGATGCAGAT
TCAGAACACACAGCTGATGAATGGGTCTCAGGGCCTGTCTCCTGCAACCCCTTTGAAACTTGATCCTCTA
GGGCCCCTGGCCTCTGAGGTTTGCCAGCAGCCAGTGTACATTCCGAAGAAGGCAGCTTCTAAAACAAGAG
CTCCTCGCCGGCGTCAGCGTAAAGCCCAGAGACCTCCTGCTCCTGAGGCACCCAAGGAGATCCCACCAGA
AGCTGTGAAGGAGTATGTTGACATCATGGAATGGCTGGTGGGGACTCACTTGGCCACTGGGGAGTCAGAT
GGAAAACAAGAGGAAGAAGGGCAGCAGCAGGAGGAGGAAGGGATGTATCCAGATCCAGGTCTCCTGAGCT
ACATCAATGAGCTGTGTTCTCAGAAGGTCTTTGTCTCCAAGGTGGAGGCTGTCATTCACCCTCAATTTCT
GGCAGATCTGCTGTCCCCAGAAAAACAGAGAGATCCCTTGGCCTTAATTGAGGAGCTAGAGCAAGAAGAA
GGACTCACTCTTGCCCAGCTGGTCCAGAAGCGACTCATGGCCTTGGAAGAGGAGGAAGATGCAGAGGCGC
CTCCAAGTTTCAGTGGCGCTCAGTTGGACTCAAGTCCTTCTGGTTCTGTTGAGGATGAAGATGGGGATGG
GCGGCTTCGGCCCTCACCTGGGCTTCAGGGGGCTGGGGGCGCCGCTTGCCTTGGAAAGGTTTCTTCTTCA
GGAAAACGGGCAAGAGAAGTGCATGGTGGGCAGGAGCAAGCCCTAGATAGCCCCAGAGGGATGCACAGGG
ATGGGAACACTCTGCCATCCCCCAGCAGCTGGGACCTGCAGCCAGAACTTGCAGCTCCACAGGGAACTCC
GGGACCCTTGGGTGTGGAGAGGAGAGGGTCTGGGAAGGTTATAAACCAGGTATCTCTACATCAGGATGGC
CATCTAGGAGGCGCTGGGCCTCCTGGGCACTGCCTGGTGGCTGATAGGACTTCAGAGGCTCTGCCCCTTT
GTTGGCAGGGAGGCTTCCAGCCTGAGAGCACTCCCAGTTTGGATGCTGGACTTGCAGAGCTGGCTCCTCT
GCAAGGACAAGGGTTAGAAAAGCAAGTCCTGGGATTGCAGAAAGGACAACAAACAGGGGGTCGTGGAGTG
CTTCCTCAAGGGAAGGAGCCTTTAGCAGTGCCCTGGGAAGGCTCTTCAGGAGCCATGTGGGGAGATGACA
GAGGTACCCCCATGGCTCAGAGTTATGATCAGAATCCTTCCCCTAGAGCAGCTGGGGAGAGGGACGATGT
CTGTCTCAGCCCAGGAGTTTGGCTGAGCAGTGAGATGGATGCTGTAGGCTTGGAGCTGCCTGTACAAATA
GAGGAGGTCATAGAGAGCTTCCAAGTTGAGAAGTGTGTAACTGAGTATCAGGAAGGCTGCCAGGGACTGG
GCTCCAGGGGCAACATTTCCCTGGGTCCTGGAGAAACCCTAGTACCTGGGGATACGGAGAGCAGTGTGAT
TCCCTGTGGAGGCACAGTTGCGGCAGCTGCCCTAGAAAAGAGAAACTATTGCAGCTTGCCAGGACCTTTG
AGGGCCAACAGCCCACCCTTGAGGTCCAAAGAAAATCAAGAACAGAGCTGTGAAACCGTAGGGCATCCCA
GTGATCTGTGGGCAGAAGGCTGCTTCCCATTGCTAGAAAGTGGTGATTCCACACTGGGGTCTTCCAAAGA
AACCCTTCCACCCACATGCCAAGGCAATCTCCTTATCATGGGGACTGAGGATGCCTCCTCCTTGCCTGAA
GCCAGTCAAGAGGCAGGGAGCAGAGGCAATTCCTTTTCTCCTCTGTTGGAAACCATAGAACCTGTCAACA
TACTAGATGTTAAAGATGACTGTGGCCTCCAACTAAGGGTCAGCGAGGACACCTGCCCACTGAATGTTCA
TTCTTATGACCCCCAAGGAGAAGGCAGGGTGGATCCTGATCTGTCCAAGCCTAAAAACCTTGCTCCTTTA
CAAGAGAGTCAGGAGTCTTACACAACTGGGACTCCCAAAGCAACATCTTCTCACCAGGGCCTTGGAAGCA
CTTTGCCTAGAAGGGGAACCAGGAATGCCATAGTTCCGAGAGAAACTTCTGTTAGTAAAACACACAGGTC
AGCAGACAGGGCCAAAGGAAAGGAGAAAAAGAAAAAGGAAGCAGAGGAAGAGGATGAGGAACTCTCCAAC
TTTGCTTACCTCTTGGCCTCTAAACTTAGCCTCTCACCAAGGGAGCATCCCCTCAGTCCTCACCATGCCT
CAGGAGGTCAGGGCAGCCAGAGAGCATCCCACCTGCTCCCTGCTGGAGCAAAAGGCCCCAGCAAACTTCC
ATATCCTGTTGCCAAGTCTGGGAAGCGAGCTCTAGCTGGAGGTCCAGCCCCTACTGAAAAGACACCCCAC
TCAGGAGCTCAACTTGGGGTCCCCAGGGAGAAACCCCTAGCTCTGGGAGTAGTTCGACCCTCACAGCCTC
GTAAAAGGCGGTGTGACAGTTTTGTCACGGGCAGAAGGAAGAAACGACGTCGTAGCCAGTGAGTCGACCT
GCAGAAGCTTGGCCGCCATGGCCCAACTTGTTTATTGCAGCTTATAATGGTTACAAATAAAGCAATAGCA
TCACAAATTTCACAAATAAAGCATTTTTTTCACTGCATTCTAGTTGTGGTTTGTCCAAACTCATCAATGT
ATCTTATCATGTCTGGATCGGGAATTAATTCGGCGCAGCACCATGGCCTGAAATAACCTCTGAAAGAGGA
ACTTGGTTAGGTACCTTCTGAGGCGGAAAGAACCAGCTGTGGAATGTGTGTCAGTTAGGGTGTGGAAAGT
CCCCAGGCTCCCCAGCAGGCAGAAGTATGCAAAGCATGCATCTCAATTAGTCAGCAACCAGGTGTGGAAA
GTCCCCAGGCTCCCCAGCAGGCAGAAGTATGCAAAGCATGCATCTCAATTAGTCAGCAACCATAGTCCCG
CCCCTAACTCCGCCCATCCCGCCCCTAACTCCGCCCAGTTCCGCCCATTCTCCGCCCCATGGCTGACTAA
TTTTTTTTATTTATGCAGAGGCCGAGGCCGCCTCGGCCTCTGAGCTATTCCAGAAGTAGTGAGGAGGCTT
TTTTGGAGGCCTAGGCTTTTGCAAAAAGCTGTTAACAGCTTGGCACTGGCCGTCGTTTTACAACGTCGTG
ACTGGGAAAACCCTGGCGTTACCCAACTTAATCGCCTTGCAGCACATCCCCCTTTCGCCAGCTGGCGTAA
TAGCGAAGAGGCCCGCACCGATCGCCCTTCCCAACAGTTGCGCAGCCTGAATGGCGAATGGCGCCTGATG
CGGTATTTTCTCCTTACGCATCTGTGCGGTATTTCACACCGCATA
[142 nt withheld, positions 8857-8998]
C
[141 nt withheld, positions 9000-9140]
CCTTTGACGTTGGAGTCCACGTTCTTT
[37 nt withheld, positions 9168-9204]
ACCCTATCTCGGGCTATTCTTTTGATTTATAAGGGATTTTGCCGATTTCGGCCTATTGGTTAAAAAATGA
GCTGATTTAACAAAAATTTAACGCGAATTTTAACAAAATATTAACGTTTACAATTTTATGGTGCACTCTC
AGTACAATCTGCTCTGATGCCGCATAGTTAAGCCAGCCCCGACACCCGCCAACACCCGCTGACGCGCCCT
GACGGGCTTGTCTGCTCCCGGCATCCGCTTACAGACAAGCTGTGACCGTCTCCGGGAGCTGCATGTGTCA
GAGGTTTTCACCGTCATCACCGAAACGCGCGAGACGAAAGGGCCTCGTGATACGCCTATTTTTATAGGTT
AATGTCATGATAATAATGGTTTCTTAGACGTCAGGTGGCACTTTTCGGGGAAATGTGCGCGGAACCCCTA
TTTGTTTATTTTTCTAAATACATTCAAATATGTATCCGCTCATGAGACAATAACCCTGATAAATGCTTCA
ATAATATTGAAAAAGGAAGAGTATGAGTATTCAACATTTCCGTGTCGCCCTTATTCCCTTTTTTGCGGCA
TTTTGCCTTCCTGTTTTTGCTCACCCAGAAACGCTGGTGAAAGTAAAAGATGCTGAAGATCAGTTGGGTG
CACGAGTGGGTTACATCGAACTGGATCTCAACAGCGGTAAGATCCTTGAGAGTTTTCGCCCCGAAGAACG
TTTTCCAATGATGAGCACTTTTAAAGTTCTGCTATGTGGCGCGGTATTATCCCGTATTGACGCCGGGCAA
GAGCAACTCGGTCGCCGCATACACTATTCTCAGAATGACTTGGTTGAGTACTCACCAGTCACAGAAAAGC
ATCTTACGGATGGCATGACAGTAAGAGAATTATGCAGTGCTGCCATAACCATGAGTGATAACACTGCGGC
CAACTTACTTCTGACAACGATCGGAGGACCGAAGGAGCTAACCGCTTTTTTGCACAACATGGGGGATCAT
GTAACTCGCCTTGATCGTTGGGAACCGGAGCTGAATGAAGCCATACCAAACGACGAGCGTGACACCACGA
TGCCTGTAGCAATGGCAACAACGTTGCGCAAACTATTAACTGGCGAACTACTTACTCTAGCTTCCCGGCA
ACAATTAATAGACTGGATGGAGGCGGATAAAGTTGCAGGACCACTTCTGCGCTCGGCCCTTCCGGCTGGC
TGGTTTATTGCTGATAAATCTGGAGCCGGTGAGCGTGGGTCTCGCGGTATCATTGCAGCACTGGGGCCAG
ATGGTAAGCCCTCCCGTATCGTAGTTATCTACACGACGGGGAGTCAGGCAACTATGGATGAACGAAATAG
ACAGATCGCTGAGATAGGTGCCTCACTGATTAAGCATTGGTAACTGTCAGACCAAGTTTACTCATATATA
CTTTAGATTGATTTAAAACTTCATTTTTAATTTAAAAGGATCTAGGTGAAGATCCTTTTTGATAATCTCA
TGACCAAAATCCCTTAACGTGAGTTTTCGTTCCACTGAGCGTCAGACCCCGTAGAAAAGATCAAAGGATC
TTCTTGAGATCCTTTTTTTCTGCGCGTAATCTGCTGCTTGCAAACAAAAAAACCACCGCTACCAGCGGTG
GTTTGTTTGCCGGATCAAGAGCTACCAACTCTTTTTCCGAAGGTAACTGGCTTCAGCAGAGCGCAGATAC
CAAATACTGTTCTTCTAGTGTAGCCGTAGTTAGGCCACCACTTCAAGAACTCTGTAGCACCGCCTACATA
CCTCGCTCTGCTAATCCTGTTACCAGTGGCTGCTGCCAGTGGCGATAAGTCGTGTCTTACCGGGTTGGAC
TCAAGACGATAGTTACCGGATAAGGCGCAGCGGTCGGGCTGAACGGGGGGTTCGTGCACACAGCCCAGCT
TGGAGCGAACGACCTACACCGAACTGAGATACCTACAGCGTGAGCTATGAGAAAGCGCCACGCTTCCCGA
AGGGAGAAAGGCGGACAGGTATCCGGTAAGCGGCAGGGTCGGAACAGGAGAGCGCACGAGGGAGCTTCCA
GGGGGAAACGCCTGGTATCTTTATAGTCCTGTCGGGTTTCGCCACCTCTGACTTGAGCGTCGATTTTTGT
GATGCTCGTCAGGGGGGCGGAGCCTATGGAAAAACGCCAGCAACGCGGCCTTTTTACGGTTCCTGGCCTT
TTGCTGGCCTTTTGCTCACATGTTCTTTCCTGCGTTATCCCCTGATTCTGTGGATAACCGTATTACCGCC
TTTGAGTGAGCTGATACCGCTCGCCGCAGCCGAACGACCGAGCGCAGCGAGTCAGTGAGCGAGGAAGCGG
AAGAGCGCCCAATACGCAAACCGCCTCTCCCCGCGCGTTGGCCGATTCATTAATGCAGCTGGCACGACAG
GTTTCCCGACTGGAAAGCGGGCAGTGAGCGCAACGCAATTAATGTGAGTTAGCTCACTCATTAGGCACCC
CAGGCTTTACACTTTATGCTTCCGGCTCGTATGTTGTGTGGAATTGTGAGCGGATAACAATTTCACACAG
GAAACAGCTATGACATGATTACGAATTAA
Features (pLannotate 1.2.2; 23 found; start..end, strand, type, name):
     14..393     +  enhancer       CMV enhancer: human cytomegalovirus immediate early enhancer
    394..597     +  promoter       CMV promoter: human cytomegalovirus (CMV) immediate early promoter
    733..776     +  intron         CMV intron (fragment): modified intron A from human cytomegalovirus
    828..846     +  promoter       SP6 promoter: promoter for bacteriophage SP6 RNA polymerase
    850..887     +  CDS            IgH signal sequence (fragment): signal sequence from the mouse immunoglobulin heavy chain variable region
    939..1646    +  CDS            mCherry: mCherry is a basic (constitutively fluorescent) red fluorescent protein published in 2004, derived from Discosoma sp.. It is reported to be a very rapidly-maturing monomer with low acid sensitivity.
   1776..2492    +  CDS            EGFP: EGFP is a basic (constitutively fluorescent) green fluorescent protein published in 1996, derived from Aequorea victoria. It is reported to be a rapidly-maturing weak dimer with moderate acid sensitivity.
   2493..4598    +  CDS            BRD4 (fragment) (sequence partly withheld): BRD4_HUMAN - Also known as HUNK1. Experimental evidence at protein level: Swiss-Prot protein existence level 1. [Isoform B]: Acts as a chromatin insulator in the DNA damage response pathway. Inhibits DNA damage response signaling by recruiting the condensin-2 complex to acetylated histones, leading to chromatin structure remodeling, insulating the region from DNA damage response by limiting spreading of histone H2AX/H2A.x phosphorylation. From Homo sapiens (Human).
   4641..8030    +  CDS            NUTM1: NUTM1_HUMAN - Also known as C15orf55, NUT. Experimental evidence at protein level: Swiss-Prot protein existence level 1. Plays a role in the regulation of proliferation. Regulates TERT expression by modulating SP1 binding to TERT promoter binding sites. From Homo sapiens (Human).
   8066..8200    +  polyA_signal   SV40 poly(A) signal: SV40 polyadenylation signal
   8269..8626    +  promoter       SV40 promoter: SV40 enhancer and early promoter
   8645..8799    +  CDS            lacZα (fragment): LacZα fragment of β-galactosidase; lacZ fragment
   8805..8856    -  misc_feature   bom (fragment): basis of mobility region from pBR322
   8875..9255    +  rep_origin     M13 ori (sequence partly withheld): M13 bacteriophage origin of replication; arrow indicates direction of (+) strand synthesis
   9331..9380    -  misc_feature   bom (fragment): basis of mobility region from pBR322
   9482..9517    -  CDS            rop (fragment): Rop protein, which maintains plasmids at low copy number; rop
   9612..9716    +  promoter       AmpR promoter: bla
   9717..10577   +  CDS            AmpR: β-lactamase; bla; confers resistance to ampicillin, carbenicillin, and related antibiotics
  10748..11336   +  rep_origin     ori: high-copy-number ColE1/pMB1/pBR322/pUC origin of replication
  11519..11611   +  CDS            lacI (fragment): lac repressor; lacI; The lac repressor binds to the lac operator to inhibit transcription in E. coli. This inhibition can be relieved by adding lactose or isopropyl-β-D-thiogalactopyranoside (IPTG).
  11624..11645   +  protein_bind   CAP binding site: CAP binding activates transcription in the presence of cAMP. E. coli catabolite activator protein
  11660..11690   +  promoter       lac promoter: promoter for the E. coli lac operon
  11694..11716   +  protein_bind   lac operator (fragment): The lac repressor binds to the lac operator to inhibit transcription in E. coli. This inhibition can be relieved by adding lactose or isopropyl-β-D-thiogalactopyranoside (IPTG). lac repressor encoded by lacI
