[The description below was written by a language model from this plasmid's Addgene catalogue record and pLannotate feature annotations shown in this document.]
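Description:
pRK5_mCherry-P2AT2A-EGFP-BRD4-NUT is a mammalian expression plasmid of about 11.8 kb built on the pRK5 backbone by Gibson cloning. It is propagated in E. coli as a high-copy plasmid through a ColE1/pUC-type origin and selected with ampicillin via the β-lactamase gene. The backbone also carries an M13 phage origin, an SV40 enhancer/early promoter region, and assorted remnants of older cloning vectors (fragments of lacZα, lacI, rop and bom, plus lac promoter/operator elements) that play no evident role in the payload. No mammalian selection marker is annotated, which fits transient overexpression.

Expression is driven by the human cytomegalovirus immediate-early enhancer and promoter, followed by a fragment of CMV intron A, an SP6 phage promoter and a short match to an IgH signal sequence, which probably belongs to the pRK5 leader region. The open reading frame begins with mCherry. The gap between mCherry and EGFP is not annotated, but the construct name indicates that it holds tandem P2A and T2A self-cleaving peptides. EGFP is fused directly to a human BRD4 fragment, which is joined to NUTM1 (NUT), and an SV40 polyadenylation signal terminates the transcript. The 2A peptides cause ribosomal skipping, so a single mRNA should yield free mCherry as a separate marker of transfection and expression level, along with a green-labelled BRD4-NUT fusion protein whose localisation can be imaged.

The stated purpose is overexpression of this cassette. The associated publication concerns probing condensate microenvironments, which suggests that EGFP-BRD4-NUT is used to visualise such assemblies in cells, although the record does not spell this out.
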