Addgene plasmid #238281: pRK5_mCherry-P2AT2A-EGFP-BRD4-NUT
Purpose: For overexpression of mCherry-P2AT2A-EGFP-BRD4-NUT
Depositing lab: Denes Hnisz. Depositing organization: Max Planck Institute for Molecular Genetics. Publication: Probing condensate microenvironments with a micropeptide killswitch. Zhang Y, Stoppelkamp I, Fernandez-Pernas P, Allram M, Charman M, Magalhaes AP, Piedavent-Salomon M, Sommer G, Sung YC, Meyer K, Grams N, Halko E, Dongre S, Meierhofer D, Malszycki M, Ilik IA, Aktas T, Kraushar ML, Vastenhouw N, Weitzman MD, Grebien F, Niskanen H, Hnisz D. Nature. 2025 Jun 4. doi: 10.1038/s41586-025-09141-5. PubMed 40468084.
Backbone
  Vector backbone: pRK5
  Vector type: Mammalian Expression
Growth in bacteria
  Bacterial resistance: Ampicillin, 100 μg/mL
  Growth temperature: 37°C
  Growth strain: DH5alpha
  Copy number: High Copy
Gene/Insert
  Gene/Insert name: mCherry-P2AT2A-EGFP-BRD4-NUT
  Species: H. sapiens (human)
  Cloning method: Gibson Cloning
Terms and licenses: Academic/Nonprofit Terms; Industry Terms: Not Available to Industry
How to cite: pRK5_mCherry-P2AT2A-EGFP-BRD4-NUT was a gift from Denes Hnisz (Addgene plasmid # 238281 ; http://n2t.net/addgene:238281 ; RRID:Addgene_238281)
